Addgene plasmid #207147: FKBP12-CB2mutx2-mTagBFP2-HAx2
Purpose: Tandem mutant calcium-buffer with rapalog dimerizer
Depositing lab: Antony Galione. Depositing organization: University of Oxford. Publication: NAADP-regulated two-pore channels drive phagocytosis through endo-lysosomal Ca(2+) nanodomains, calcineurin and dynamin. Davis LC, Morgan AJ, Galione A. EMBO J. 2020 Jul 15;39(14):e104058. doi: 10.15252/embj.2019104058. Epub 2020 Jun 8. PubMed 32510172.
Backbone
  Vector backbone: pEGFP
  Backbone size w/o insert (bp): 4000
  Vector type: Mammalian Expression
Growth in bacteria
  Bacterial resistance: Kanamycin, 50 μg/mL
  Growth temperature: 37°C
  Growth strain: DH5alpha
  Copy number: High Copy
Gene/Insert
  Gene/Insert name: Calbindin-2
  Species: H. sapiens (human)
  Insert size (bp): 813
  Mutation: E40Q, E87Q, E131Q, E175Q, E219Q
  GenBank ID: BC015484
  Entrez Gene: CALB2 (a.k.a. CAB29, CAL2, CR)
  Promoter: CMV
  Tag / fusion protein: FKBP12 (N terminal on insert); mTagBFP2 (C terminal on insert); HA (C terminal on insert)
  Cloning method: Gibson Cloning
  Sequencing primers: 5′ CAACGGGACTTTCCAAAATG; 3′ GAAATTTGTGATGCTATTGC
Terms and licenses: Academic/Nonprofit Terms; Industry Terms: Not Available to Industry
How to cite: FKBP12-CB2mutx2-mTagBFP2-HAx2 was a gift from Antony Galione (Addgene plasmid # 207147 ; http://n2t.net/addgene:207147 ; RRID:Addgene_207147)
