[The description below was written by a language model from this plasmid's Addgene catalogue record and pLannotate feature annotations shown in this document.]
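Description:
FKBP12-CB2mutx2-mTagBFP2-HAx2 is a mammalian expression plasmid built on a pEGFP-type backbone, about 6.8 kb in the sequenced record. It is propagated in E. coli from a high-copy ColE1/pUC origin and also carries an f1 origin. Selection relies on a single NeoR/KanR (Tn5 aminoglycoside phosphotransferase) gene placed behind both a bacterial promoter and the SV40 early promoter and terminated by the HSV TK polyadenylation signal. This gives kanamycin resistance in bacteria and allows G418 selection in mammalian cells.

The payload is a single fusion protein driven by the CMV immediate-early enhancer/promoter and terminated by the SV40 poly(A) signal. Reading from the N terminus, it comprises FKBP12, two tandem 813 bp copies of calbindin-2 (calretinin, CALB2), the blue fluorescent protein mTagBFP2, and HA epitope tags. The catalogue lists the insert as human. The automated annotation labels both copies by their closest match to the rat orthologue, which probably reflects database matching rather than a different species. Each copy is recorded as carrying E40Q, E87Q, E131Q, E175Q and E219Q, and the "mutant calcium-buffer" description suggests these changes are meant to impair calcium binding, although the record does not say so explicitly. FKBP12 serves as the rapalog-inducible dimerization module, so the fusion can be recruited on demand to a partner protein carrying the complementary rapalog-binding domain. That partner is not part of this plasmid. mTagBFP2 allows the fusion's localization to be imaged, and HA allows antibody detection. The construct most plausibly acts as the control for a recruitable functional calcium buffer used to probe local calcium nanodomains, as in the associated work on endo-lysosomal calcium signalling in phagocytosis.
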