Features (pLannotate 1.2.2; 18 found; start..end, strand, type, name):
     61..364     +  enhancer       CMV enhancer: human cytomegalovirus immediate early enhancer
    365..568     +  promoter       CMV promoter: human cytomegalovirus (CMV) immediate early promoter
    591..618     +  misc_feature   MCS (fragment): multiple cloning site
    622..945     +  CDS            FKBP1A: FKB1A_HUMAN - Also known as FKBP1, FKBP12. Experimental evidence at protein level: Swiss-Prot protein existence level 1. Keeps in an inactive conformation TGFBR1, the TGF-beta type I serine/threonine kinase receptor, preventing TGF-beta receptor activation in absence of ligand. Recruits SMAD7 to ACVR1B which prevents the association of SMAD2 and SMAD3 with the activin receptor complex, thereby blocking the activin signal. May modulate the RYR1 calcium channel activity. PPIases accelerate the folding of proteins. It catalyzes the cis-trans isomerization of proline imidic peptide bonds in oligop
    994..1806    +  CDS            Calb2: CALB2_RAT - Experimental evidence at protein level: Swiss-Prot protein existence level 1. Calretinin is a calcium-binding protein which is abundant in auditory neurons. From Rattus norvegicus (Rat).
   1849..2661    +  CDS            Calb2: CALB2_RAT - Experimental evidence at protein level: Swiss-Prot protein existence level 1. Calretinin is a calcium-binding protein which is abundant in auditory neurons. From Rattus norvegicus (Rat).
   2692..3392    +  CDS            TagBFP (fragment): monomeric blue fluorescent protein mammalian codon-optimized
   3424..3446    +  CDS            3xHA (fragment): three tandem HA epitope tags
   3464..3547    +  CDS            large T antigen (fragment): large T antigen from SV40 (simian virus 40)
   3570..3691    +  polyA_signal   SV40 poly(A) signal: SV40 polyadenylation signal
   3725..4153    -  rep_origin     f1 ori (sequence partly withheld): f1 bacteriophage origin of replication; arrow indicates direction of (+) strand synthesis
   4180..4284    +  promoter       AmpR promoter: bla
   4286..4643    +  promoter       SV40 promoter: SV40 enhancer and early promoter
   4678..5472    +  CDS            NeoR/KanR: aminoglycoside phosphotransferase from Tn5; aph(3')-II (or nptII); confers resistance to neomycin, kanamycin, and G418 (Geneticin®)
   5493..5645    +  CDS            ble (fragment): BLE_KLEPN - Experimental evidence at protein level: Swiss-Prot protein existence level 1. Binding protein with a strong affinity to the bleomycin family of antibiotics. Binds to CL990; an antimitotic-antibiotic compound. From Klebsiella pneumoniae.
   5704..5751    +  polyA_signal   HSV TK poly(A) signal: herpes simplex virus thymidine kinase polyadenylation signal (Cole and Stacy, 1985)
   5842..5858    -  polyA_signal   bGH poly(A) signal (fragment): bovine growth hormone polyadenylation signal
   6080..6668    +  rep_origin     ori: high-copy-number ColE1/pMB1/pBR322/pUC origin of replication
>Addgene plasmid #207147 | FKBP12-CB2mutx2-mTagBFP2-HAx2 | addgene full sequence | sequence record 413387 | Addgene NGS Result
TAGTTATTAATAGTAATCAATTACGGGGTCATTAGTTCATAGCCCATATATGGAGTTCCGCGTTACATAA
CTTACGGTAAATGGCCCGCCTGGCTGACCGCCCAACGACCCCCGCCCATTGACGTCAATAATGACGTATG
TTCCCATAGTAACGCCAATAGGGACTTTCCATTGACGTCAATGGGTGGAGTATTTACGGTAAACTGCCCA
CTTGGCAGTACATCAAGTGTATCATATGCCAAGTACGCCCCCTATTGACGTCAATGACGGTAAATGGCCC
GCCTGGCATTATGCCCAGTACATGACCTTATGGGACTTTCCTACTTGGCAGTACATCTACGTATTAGTCA
TCGCTATTACCATGGTGATGCGGTTTTGGCAGTACATCAATGGGCGTGGATAGCGGTTTGACTCACGGGG
ATTTCCAAGTCTCCACCCCATTGACGTCAATGGGAGTTTGTTTTGGCACCAAAATCAACGGGACTTTCCA
AAATGTCGTAACAACTCCGCCCCATTGACGCAAATGGGCGGTAGGCGTGTACGGTGGGAGGTCTATATAA
GCAGAGCTGGTTTAGTGAACCGTCAGATCCGCTAGCGCTACCGGACTCAGATCTCGAGACCATGGGAGTG
CAGGTGGAAACCATCTCCCCAGGAGACGGGCGCACCTTCCCCAAGCGCGGCCAGACCTGCGTGGTGCACT
ACACCGGGATGCTTGAAGATGGAAAGAAATTTGATTCCTCCCGGGACAGAAACAAGCCCTTTAAGTTTAT
GCTAGGCAAGCAGGAGGTGATCCGAGGCTGGGAAGAAGGGGTTGCCCAGATGAGTGTGGGTCAGAGAGCC
AAACTGACTATATCTCCAGATTATGCCTATGGTGCCACTGGGCACCCAGGCATCATCCCACCACATGCCA
CTCTCGTCTTCGATGTGGAGCTTCTAAAACTGGAAGCTCGAGGCGCTCGAGGCGCAGCAGCGGGAGCAGG
AGGAGCAGCTAGCATGGCTGGCCCGCAGCAGCAGCCCCCTTACCTGCACCTGGCCGAGCTGACGGCGTCC
CAGTTCCTGGAAATATGGAAGCACTTTGACGCAGACGGAAATGGGTATATTGAAGGTAAACAGCTAGAAA
ACTTTTTCCAAGAGCTGGAGAAGGCAAGGAAAGGCTCTGGCATGATGTCAAAGAGTGACAACTTTGGAGA
AAAGATGAAGGAGTTCATGCAGAAGTATGATAAAAACTCAGATGGGAAAATCGAGATGGCACAGCTGGCG
CAGATCCTGCCAACCGAAGAGAACTTCCTTCTGTGCTTCAGGCAGCACGTGGGCTCCAGCACCGAGTTTA
TGGAGGCTTGGCGGAAGTACGACACAGACAGGAGTGGCTACATCGAAGCCAATCAGCTCAAGGGATTCCT
GTCAGACCTGCTGAAGAAGGCGAACCGGCCGTACGATGAGCCCAAGCTCCAGGAATACACCCAAACCATA
CTACGGATGTTTGACTTGAACGGGGATGGCAAATTGGGCCTCTCACAGATGTCCCGACTCCTGCCTGTCC
AGGAAAACTTCCTGCTTAAATTTCAGGGCATGAAGCTGACCTCAGAGGAGTTTAACGCGATCTTCACATT
TTACGACAAGGATAGAAGCGGCTACATTGACGAGCATCAGCTGGATGCCCTTTTGAAGGATCTGTACGAG
AAAAACAAAAAGGAAATGAATATTCAACAGCTCACCAACTACAGAAAGAGCGTCATGTCCTTGGCAGAGG
CAGGGAAGCTCTACCGCAAGGACCTGGAGATTGTGCTCTGCAGCGAGCCCCCCATGGGGGATCCTAAACC
GGTGATCGGAGCAGGAGGAGCAGCTAGCATGGCTGGCCCGCAGCAGCAGCCCCCTTACCTGCACCTGGCC
GAGCTGACGGCGTCCCAGTTCCTGGAAATATGGAAGCACTTTGACGCAGACGGAAATGGGTATATTGAAG
GTAAACAGCTAGAAAACTTTTTCCAAGAGCTGGAGAAGGCAAGGAAAGGCTCTGGCATGATGTCAAAGAG
TGACAACTTTGGAGAAAAGATGAAGGAGTTCATGCAGAAGTATGATAAAAACTCAGATGGGAAAATCGAG
ATGGCACAGCTGGCGCAGATCCTGCCAACCGAAGAGAACTTCCTTCTGTGCTTCAGGCAGCACGTGGGCT
CCAGCACCGAGTTTATGGAGGCTTGGCGGAAGTACGACACAGACAGGAGTGGCTACATCGAAGCCAATCA
GCTCAAGGGATTCCTGTCAGACCTGCTGAAGAAGGCGAACCGGCCGTACGATGAGCCCAAGCTCCAGGAA
TACACCCAAACCATACTACGGATGTTTGACTTGAACGGGGATGGCAAATTGGGCCTCTCACAGATGTCCC
GACTCCTGCCTGTCCAGGAAAACTTCCTGCTTAAATTTCAGGGCATGAAGCTGACCTCAGAGGAGTTTAA
CGCGATCTTCACATTTTACGACAAGGATAGAAGCGGCTACATTGACGAGCATCAGCTGGATGCCCTTTTG
AAGGATCTGTACGAGAAAAACAAAAAGGAAATGAATATTCAACAGCTCACCAACTACAGAAAGAGCGTCA
TGTCCTTGGCAGAGGCAGGGAAGCTCTACCGCAAGGACCTGGAGATTGTGCTCTGCAGCGAGCCCCCCAT
GGGGGATCCTAAACCGGTACCGGTCGCCACCATGAGCGAGCTGATTAAGGAGAACATGCACATGAAGCTG
TACATGGAGGGCACCGTGGACAACCATCACTTCAAGTGCACATCCGAGGGCGAAGGCAAGCCCTACGAGG
GCACCCAGACCATGAGAATCAAGGTGGTCGAGGGCGGCCCTCTCCCCTTCGCCTTCGACATCCTGGCTAC
TAGCTTCCTCTACGGCAGCAAGACCTTCATCAACCACACCCAGGGCATCCCCGACTTCTTCAAGCAGTCC
TTCCCTGAGGGCTTCACATGGGAGAGAGTCACCACATACGAAGACGGGGGCGTGCTGACCGCTACCCAGG
ACACCAGCCTCCAGGACGGCTGCCTCATCTACAACGTCAAGATCAGAGGGGTGAACTTCACATCCAACGG
CCCTGTGATGCAGAAGAAAACACTCGGCTGGGAGGCCTTCACCGAGACGCTGTACCCCGCTGACGGCGGC
CTGGAAGGCAGAAACGACATGGCCCTGAAGCTCGTGGGCGGGAGCCATCTGATCGCAAACGCCAAGACCA
CATATAGATCCAAGAAACCCGCTAAGAACCTCAAGATGCCTGGCGTCTACTATGTGGACTACAGACTGGA
AAGAATCAAGGAGGCCAACAACGAGACCTACGTCGAGCAGCACGAGGTGGCAGTGGCCAGATACTGCGAC
CTCCCTAGCAAACTGGGGCACAAGCTTAATTACCCTTACGATGTGCCTGACTACGCCCCCTACCCCTACG
ACGTGCCCGATTATGCTTAAGGCCGCGACTCTAGATCATAATCAGCCATACCACATTTGTAGAGGTTTTA
CTTGCTTTAAAAAACCTCCCACACCTCCCCCTGAACCTGAAACATAAAATGAATGCAATTGTTGTTGTTA
ACTTGTTTATTGCAGCTTATAATGGTTACAAATAAAGCAATAGCATCACAAATTTCACAAATAAAGCATT
TTTTTCACTGCATTCTAGTTGTGGTTTGTCCAAACTCATCAATGTATCTTAAGGCGTAAATTGTAAGCGT
TAATATTTTGTTAAAATTCGCGTTAAATTTTTGTTAAATCAGCTCATTTTTTAACCAATAGGCCGAAATC
GGCAAAATCCCTTATAAATCAAAAGAATAGACCGAGATAGGGT
[37 nt withheld, positions 3824-3860]
AAAGAACGTGGACTCCAACGTCAAAGG
[49 nt withheld, positions 3888-3936]
T
[91 nt withheld, positions 3938-4028]
G
[124 nt withheld, positions 4030-4153]
CAGGTGGCACTTTTCGGGGAAATGTGCGCGGAACCCCTATTTGTTTATTTTTCTAAATACATTCAAATAT
GTATCCGCTCATGAGACAATAACCCTGATAAATGCTTCAATAATATTGAAAAAGGAAGAGTCCTGAGGCG
GAAAGAACCAGCTGTGGAATGTGTGTCAGTTAGGGTGTGGAAAGTCCCCAGGCTCCCCAGCAGGCAGAAG
TATGCAAAGCATGCATCTCAATTAGTCAGCAACCAGGTGTGGAAAGTCCCCAGGCTCCCCAGCAGGCAGA
AGTATGCAAAGCATGCATCTCAATTAGTCAGCAACCATAGTCCCGCCCCTAACTCCGCCCATCCCGCCCC
TAACTCCGCCCAGTTCCGCCCATTCTCCGCCCCATGGCTGACTAATTTTTTTTATTTATGCAGAGGCCGA
GGCCGCCTCGGCCTCTGAGCTATTCCAGAAGTAGTGAGGAGGCTTTTTTGGAGGCCTAGGCTTTTGCAAA
GATCGATCAAGAGACAGGATGAGGATCGTTTCGCATGATTGAACAAGATGGATTGCACGCAGGTTCTCCG
GCCGCTTGGGTGGAGAGGCTATTCGGCTATGACTGGGCACAACAGACAATCGGCTGCTCTGATGCCGCCG
TGTTCCGGCTGTCAGCGCAGGGGCGCCCGGTTCTTTTTGTCAAGACCGACCTGTCCGGTGCCCTGAATGA
ACTGCAAGACGAGGCAGCGCGGCTATCGTGGCTGGCCACGACGGGCGTTCCTTGCGCAGCTGTGCTCGAC
GTTGTCACTGAAGCGGGAAGGGACTGGCTGCTATTGGGCGAAGTGCCGGGGCAGGATCTCCTGTCATCTC
ACCTTGCTCCTGCCGAGAAAGTATCCATCATGGCTGATGCAATGCGGCGGCTGCATACGCTTGATCCGGC
TACCTGCCCATTCGACCACCAAGCGAAACATCGCATCGAGCGAGCACGTACTCGGATGGAAGCCGGTCTT
GTCGATCAGGATGATCTGGACGAAGAGCATCAGGGGCTCGCGCCAGCCGAACTGTTCGCCAGGCTCAAGG
CGAGCATGCCCGACGGCGAGGATCTCGTCGTGACCCATGGCGATGCCTGCTTGCCGAATATCATGGTGGA
AAATGGCCGCTTTTCTGGATTCATCGACTGTGGCCGGCTGGGTGTGGCGGACCGCTATCAGGACATAGCG
TTGGCTACCCGTGATATTGCTGAAGAGCTTGGCGGCGAATGGGCTGACCGCTTCCTCGTGCTTTACGGTA
TCGCCGCTCCCGATTCGCAGCGCATCGCCTTCTATCGCCTTCTTGACGAGTTCTTCTGAGCGGGACTCTG
GGGTTCGAAATGACCGACCAAGCGACGCCCAACCTGCCATCACGAGATTTCGATTCCACCGCCGCCTTCT
ATGAAAGGTTGGGCTTCGGAATCGTTTTCCGGGACGCCGGCTGGATGATCCTCCAGCGCGGGGATCTCAT
GCTGGAGTTCTTCGCCCACCCTAGGGGGAGGCTAACTGAAACACGGAAGGAGACAATACCGGAAGGAACC
CGCGCTATGACGGCAATAAAAAGACAGAATAAAACGCACGGTGTTGGGTCGTTTGTTCATAAACGCGGGG
TTCGGTCCCAGGGCTGGCACTCTGTCGATACCCCACCGAGACCCCATTGGGGCCAATACGCCCGCGTTTC
TTCCTTTTCCCCACCCCACCCCCCAAGTTCGGGTGAAGGCCCAGGGCTCGCAGCCAACGTCGGGGCGGCA
GGCCCTGCCATAGCCTCAGGTTACTCATATATACTTTAGATTGATTTAAAACTTCATTTTTAATTTAAAA
GGATCTAGGTGAAGATCCTTTTTGATAATCTCATGACCAAAATCCCTTAACGTGAGTTTTCGTTCCACTG
AGCGTCAGACCCCGTAGAAAAGATCAAAGGATCTTCTTGAGATCCTTTTTTTCTGCGCGTAATCTGCTGC
TTGCAAACAAAAAAACCACCGCTACCAGCGGTGGTTTGTTTGCCGGATCAAGAGCTACCAACTCTTTTTC
CGAAGGTAACTGGCTTCAGCAGAGCGCAGATACCAAATACTGTTCTTCTAGTGTAGCCGTAGTTAGGCCA
CCACTTCAAGAACTCTGTAGCACCGCCTACATACCTCGCTCTGCTAATCCTGTTACCAGTGGCTGCTGCC
AGTGGCGATAAGTCGTGTCTTACCGGGTTGGACTCAAGACGATAGTTACCGGATAAGGCGCAGCGGTCGG
GCTGAACGGGGGGTTCGTGCACACAGCCCAGCTTGGAGCGAACGACCTACACCGAACTGAGATACCTACA
GCGTGAGCTATGAGAAAGCGCCACGCTTCCCGAAGGGAGAAAGGCGGACAGGTATCCGGTAAGCGGCAGG
GTCGGAACAGGAGAGCGCACGAGGGAGCTTCCAGGGGGAAACGCCTGGTATCTTTATAGTCCTGTCGGGT
TTCGCCACCTCTGACTTGAGCGTCGATTTTTGTGATGCTCGTCAGGGGGGCGGAGCCTATGGAAAAACGC
CAGCAACGCGGCCTTTTTACGGTTCCTGGCCTTTTGCTGGCCTTTTGCTCACATGTTCTTTCCTGCGTTA
TCCCCTGATTCTGTGGATAACCGTATTACCGCCATGCAT
